Addgene plasmid #111947: Hsh155 K740A
Purpose: This is a shuffle plasmid containing the HSH155 gene and the surrounding genomic regions. It bears a TRP marker for shuffle into a HSH155 deletion strain. It has the K740A mutation
Depositing lab: Aaron Hoskins. Depositing organization: University of Wisconsin, Madison. Publication: Functional Analysis of Hsh155/SF3b1 Interactions with the U2 snRNA/Branch Site Duplex. Carrocci TJ, Paulson JC, Hoskins AA. RNA. 2018 May 11. pii: rna.065664.118. doi: 10.1261/rna.065664.118. PubMed 29752352.
Backbone
  Vector backbone: pRS414
  Backbone manufacturer: ATCC
  Backbone size w/o insert (bp): 4788
  Total vector size (bp): 8124
  Vector type: Bacterial Expression, Yeast Expression
  Selectable markers: TRP1
Growth in bacteria
  Bacterial resistance: Ampicillin, 100 μg/mL
  Growth temperature: 37°C
  Growth strain: DH5alpha
  Copy number: Unknown
Gene/Insert
  Gene/Insert name: Hsh155 K740A
  Species: S. cerevisiae (budding yeast)
  Insert size (bp): 3339
  Mutation: K740A
Terms and licenses: Academic/Nonprofit Terms; Industry Terms: Not Available to Industry
How to cite: Hsh155 K740A was a gift from Aaron Hoskins (Addgene plasmid # 111947 ; http://n2t.net/addgene:111947 ; RRID:Addgene_111947)
