[The description below was written by a language model from this plasmid's Addgene catalogue record and pLannotate feature annotations shown in this document.]
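Description:
Hsh155 K740A is a yeast–E. coli shuttle plasmid built on the pRS414 backbone, a low-copy centromeric vector. In E. coli it replicates from a high-copy ColE1/pUC-type origin and is selected with ampicillin through the β-lactamase gene. In Saccharomyces cerevisiae it is maintained by the CEN6/ARS element, which provides autonomous replication and stable segregation at roughly single-copy level, and it is selected by tryptophan prototrophy through the TRP1 marker with its own promoter. The backbone also carries an f1 origin for single-stranded DNA production and remnants of the lacZα cloning region, including the lac promoter/operator and flanking T7 and T3 promoters.

The insert of about 3.3 kb is a genomic fragment of S. cerevisiae containing the HSH155 open reading frame and surrounding genomic sequence. A short annotated fragment of the neighbouring ABZ2 gene downstream is consistent with this. No heterologous yeast promoter is annotated, and the roughly 280 bp of sequence upstream of the coding region suggests that expression depends on the native HSH155 flanking regions, although the record does not say so explicitly. HSH155 encodes the yeast homologue of SF3b1, a U2 snRNP component that contacts pre-mRNA on both sides of the branch site early in spliceosome assembly. This version carries the K740A substitution.

The plasmid is intended for plasmid shuffling into an HSH155 deletion strain, so that the mutant allele becomes the only source of the protein. This allows its effects on viability and splicing to be tested, in the context of studying Hsh155 interactions with the U2 snRNA/branch site duplex.
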