Features (pLannotate 1.2.2; 19 found; start..end, strand, type, name):
     27..45      +  promoter       T7 promoter: promoter for bacteriophage T7 RNA polymerase
    326..3238    +  CDS            HSH155: SF3B1_YEAST - Experimental evidence at protein level: Swiss-Prot protein existence level 1. Contacts pre-mRNA on both sides of the branch site early in spliceosome assembly. From Saccharomyces cerevisiae (strain ATCC 204508 / S288c) (Baker's yeast).
   3440..3493    +  CDS            ABZ2 (fragment): PABC_YEAST - Experimental evidence at protein level: Swiss-Prot protein existence level 1. Converts 4-amino-4-deoxychorismate into 4-aminobenzoate (PABA) and pyruvate. From Saccharomyces cerevisiae (strain ATCC 204508 / S288c) (Baker's yeast).
   3510..3528    -  promoter       T3 promoter: promoter for bacteriophage T3 RNA polymerase
   3573..3589    -  protein_bind   lac operator: The lac repressor binds to the lac operator to inhibit transcription in E. coli. This inhibition can be relieved by adding lactose or isopropyl-β-D-thiogalactopyranoside (IPTG). lac repressor encoded by lacI
   3597..3627    -  promoter       lac promoter: promoter for the E. coli lac operon
   3642..3663    -  protein_bind   CAP binding site: CAP binding activates transcription in the presence of cAMP. E. coli catabolite activator protein
   3676..3768    -  CDS            lacI (fragment): lac repressor; lacI; The lac repressor binds to the lac operator to inhibit transcription in E. coli. This inhibition can be relieved by adding lactose or isopropyl-β-D-thiogalactopyranoside (IPTG).
   3951..4539    -  rep_origin     ori: high-copy-number ColE1/pMB1/pBR322/pUC origin of replication
   4710..5570    -  CDS            AmpR: β-lactamase; bla; confers resistance to ampicillin, carbenicillin, and related antibiotics
   5571..5675    -  promoter       AmpR promoter: bla
   5712..6215    +  misc_feature   CEN/ARS: S. cerevisiae CEN6 centromere fused to an autonomously replicating sequence
   6283..6318    +  CDS            rop (fragment): Rop protein, which maintains plasmids at low copy number; rop
   6420..6469    +  misc_feature   bom (fragment): basis of mobility region from pBR322
   6607..6754    +  promoter       TRP1 promoter: S. cerevisiae TRP1
   6755..7429    +  CDS            TRP1: phosphoribosylanthranilate isomerase, required for tryptophan biosynthesis; S. cerevisiae TRP1; yeast auxotrophic marker
   7480..7531    +  misc_feature   bom (fragment): basis of mobility region from pBR322
   7559..7987    -  rep_origin     f1 ori (sequence partly withheld): f1 bacteriophage origin of replication; arrow indicates direction of (+) strand synthesis
   7991..19      -  CDS            lacZα (fragment) (across the origin): LacZα fragment of β-galactosidase; lacZ fragment
>Addgene plasmid #111947 | Hsh155 K740A | addgene full sequence | sequence record 213554 | Addgene NGS Result
GTAAAACGACGGCCAGTGAGCGCGCGTAATACGACTCACTATAGGGCGAATTGGGTACCGGGCCCCCCCC
TCGAGCATGTACTTTCCGCCTAACTACCATCACCTGTCTTTATTTATTCCGCTGACAGATATGCACAACC
AATTATCGTCTCTTGAAAGCTTTTTAGACGTGATTGCTGTTATTTGGCACGTTGTTAGTATTTAAGCTTA
TTCGGGTTTGCATTGATATTTGCCCGAGCAGAAATCTCCTTCTCGATGAGTTAGAACTGAAACATCTCTT
CAATTACTTATACATAATAAACATAGAAAGCCAGGACCTGTCATCATGAGTCATCCGATTCAATTTGTAA
ACGCTAATAATAGCGATAAGAGCCACCAATTAGGCGGTCAATATTCTATTCCTCAGGATTTGAGGGAAAA
CCTGCAGAAAGAAGCTGCACGTATTGGTGAGAACGAAAAAGATGTGCTACAGGAAAAAATGGAAACTAGG
ACAGTGCAAAATCGAGAGGATTCATACCACAAAAGAAGGTTTGATATGAAGTTTGAGCCGGATTCCGATA
CACAAACTGTTACGTCTTCAGAAAATACCCAAGACGCTGTCGTGCCAAGGAAAAGAAAATCTCGTTGGGA
TGTAAAAGGGTACGAGCCACCTGATGAATCTTCAACAGCGGTCAAAGAAAACTCTGATAGTGCTTTGGTT
AATGTAGAAGGAATCCATGATTTGATGTTTTTTAAACCTTCTGACCATAAATATTTCGCCGACGTTATAT
CCAAAAAACCCATAGATGAGTTAAATAAGGATGAAAAGAAAGAAAGAACCCTGTCGATGTTACTTCTGAA
AATAAAAAATGGCAATACAGCGAGTAGGAGGACTTCTATGCGGATTTTAACCGATAAAGCTGTTACATTT
GGTCCAGAAATGATATTTAACCGCTTATTGCCCATATTACTAGACAGAAGTTTGGAAGACCAGGAAAGAC
ATCTAATGATCAAGACCATAGATCGCGTCCTTTACCAGCTAGGAGATTTAACAAAACCTTACGTTCACAA
AATACTTGTAGTAGCTGCCCCATTGCTAATAGATGAAGATCCAATGGTTCGTTCAACAGGCCAGGAGATA
ATCACCAATCTGTCTACAGTCGCTGGCCTAAAAACCATTCTAACAGTAATGAGACCTGATATTGAGAATG
AGGATGAGTATGTTAGAAATGTAACTTCAAGAGCGGCGGCTGTGGTGGCAAAAGCCCTTGGTGTTAATCA
ATTGCTTCCTTTCATCAATGCAGCATGCCACTCACGGAAGTCTTGGAAAGCAAGGCATACTGGCATAAAA
ATTGTGCAGCAAATAGGTATACTTTTGGGAATAGGTGTCTTGAATCATCTTACTGGGCTGATGAGTTGTA
TCAAAGACTGCCTAATGGATGATCACGTTCCGGTGCGAATTGTTACAGCACATACTTTATCAACACTAGC
AGAAAATTCTTATCCATATGGTATCGAAGTTTTCAACGTTGTACTGGAGCCATTATGGAAGGGTATAAGA
AGTCATCGTGGTAAAGTGCTATCTTCTTTTTTAAAAGCTGTTGGATCTATGATCCCATTGATGGACCCAG
AGTATGCCGGTTATTATACCACAGAAGCAATGAGAATAATTAGACGTGAATTCGACTCTCCCGATGATGA
AATGAAAAAGACCATTCTTTTAGTATTACAAAAATGTAGCGCTGTAGAATCCATAACGCCAAAATTTCTG
AGAGAAGAAATCGCGCCAGAATTCTTTCAAAAATTTTGGGTCAGACGAGTGGCATTGGATAGACCATTAA
ACAAAGTTGTTACATATACTACTGTTACATTAGCAAAGAAATTAGGTTGTTCTTATACCATTGATAAATT
ATTAACACCATTGAGAGATGAAGCTGAGCCGTTCAGAACAATGGCTGTCCATGCTGTTACTAGAACAGTA
AACTTATTAGGGACAGCAGATTTAGATGAGAGATTAGAAACGAGGCTTATTGATGCGCTCTTGATAGCAT
TTCAAGAACAAACAAATAGTGATTCTATAATCTTTAAAGGGTTTGGGGCAGTGACGGTGTCACTTGACAT
CCGTATGAAACCGTTTTTAGCACCCATTGTGAGTACGATTTTAAATCATTTAAAGCATAAAACTCCCTTG
GTTCGTCAACATGCAGCAGATCTATGTGCCATACTAATACCAGTCATCAAGAACTGTCACGAATTCGAAA
TGTTGAATAAATTGAACATTATATTGTATGAATCCTTAGGCGAAGTATATCCAGAGGTATTAGGTTCTAT
AATCAACGCTATGTACTGTATTACTAGCGTAATGGATTTGGATAAACTACAACCTCCTATTAATCAAATT
TTACCAACCTTAACTCCAATTTTAAGAAACAAGCATAGAAAAGTCGAAGTAAACACTATCAAATTTGTTG
GACTTATTGGTAAATTAGCACCTACCTATGCACCTCCTAAAGAATGGATGAGAATATGTTTTGAACTATT
AGAACTTTTGAAAAGTACAAATGCTGAAATAAGAAGATCAGCAAATGCCACGTTTGGATTCATTGCTGAA
GCAATTGGACCTCACGATGTTCTTGTTGCGTTATTGAACAATTTAAAGGTTCAAGAACGTCAGTTACGTG
TATGCACGGCTGTTGCTATCGGTATCGTTGCTAAAGTGTGTGGTCCTTACAACGTGCTGCCAGTAATCAT
GAATGAATACACAACACCAGAGACTAATGTTCAAAACGGTGTTCTCAAGGCCATGTCATTCATGTTTGAG
TACATTGGTAACATGTCTAAGGATTACATATACTTCATAACACCATTATTAGAAGATGCACTCACCGATA
GGGATTTAGTTCATCGTCAGACAGCGTCGAACGTAATAACCCACTTAGCTTTAAACTGTTCAGGTACAGG
TCACGAAGATGCCTTCATTCATTTAATGAATCTTCTAATACCCAATATTTTTGAAACTTCACCACATGCT
ATTATGCGTATTTTAGAAGGTTTGGAGGCACTGAGTCAAGCTCTTGGCCCTGGACTATTCATGAACTACA
TATGGGCAGGATTGTTCCATCCAGCGAAGAATGTAAGGAAAGCATTTTGGAGGGTGTATAATAACATGTA
CGTAATGTACCAGGACGCCATGGTACCTTTTTACCCCGTTACACCAGACAACAATGAAGAATATATAGAA
GAACTGGATTTAGTTCTGTGAATATATATAGAGCATATAAATAACCACAACTTGTAAGAATATTTTACTT
GACACACCTATATCATCACGTCACGATGCCTTCATAGATTATGATGAAATATAAACAGAACCTGCTATTG
GAAAAAAAAGGGCAGGAAAAAATTTTGTGAAAGTGAGTAAAAGAAAGATGAAGAGCGAGACATGGATAAT
AAGAAATAGATGTCACTAATGGACAATTGGAAGACTGATATGGAAAGTTACGATGAAGGAGGAGCTCCAG
CTTTTGTTCCCTTTAGTGAGGGTTAATTGCGCGCTTGGCGTAATCATGGTCATAGCTGTTTCCTGTGTGA
AATTGTTATCCGCTCACAATTCCACACAACATACGAGCCGGAAGCATAAAGTGTAAAGCCTGGGGTGCCT
AATGAGTGAGCTAACTCACATTAATTGCGTTGCGCTCACTGCCCGCTTTCCAGTCGGGAAACCTGTCGTG
CCAGCTGCATTAATGAATCGGCCAACGCGCGGGGAGAGGCGGTTTGCGTATTGGGCGCTCTTCCGCTTCC
TCGCTCACTGACTCGCTGCGCTCGGTCGTTCGGCTGCGGCGAGCGGTATCAGCTCACTCAAAGGCGGTAA
TACGGTTATCCACAGAATCAGGGGATAACGCAGGAAAGAACATGTGAGCAAAAGGCCAGCAAAAGGCCAG
GAACCGTAAAAAGGCCGCGTTGCTGGCGTTTTTCCATAGGCTCCGCCCCCCTGACGAGCATCACAAAAAT
CGACGCTCAAGTCAGAGGTGGCGAAACCCGACAGGACTATAAAGATACCAGGCGTTTCCCCCTGGAAGCT
CCCTCGTGCGCTCTCCTGTTCCGACCCTGCCGCTTACCGGATACCTGTCCGCCTTTCTCCCTTCGGGAAG
CGTGGCGCTTTCTCATAGCTCACGCTGTAGGTATCTCAGTTCGGTGTAGGTCGTTCGCTCCAAGCTGGGC
TGTGTGCACGAACCCCCCGTTCAGCCCGACCGCTGCGCCTTATCCGGTAACTATCGTCTTGAGTCCAACC
CGGTAAGACACGACTTATCGCCACTGGCAGCAGCCACTGGTAACAGGATTAGCAGAGCGAGGTATGTAGG
CGGTGCTACAGAGTTCTTGAAGTGGTGGCCTAACTACGGCTACACTAGAAGAACAGTATTTGGTATCTGC
GCTCTGCTGAAGCCAGTTACCTTCGGAAAAAGAGTTGGTAGCTCTTGATCCGGCAAACAAACCACCGCTG
GTAGCGGTGGTTTTTTTGTTTGCAAGCAGCAGATTACGCGCAGAAAAAAAGGATCTCAAGAAGATCCTTT
GATCTTTTCTACGGGGTCTGACGCTCAGTGGAACGAAAACTCACGTTAAGGGATTTTGGTCATGAGATTA
TCAAAAAGGATCTTCACCTAGATCCTTTTAAATTAAAAATGAAGTTTTAAATCAATCTAAAGTATATATG
AGTAAACTTGGTCTGACAGTTACCAATGCTTAATCAGTGAGGCACCTATCTCAGCGATCTGTCTATTTCG
TTCATCCATAGTTGCCTGACTCCCCGTCGTGTAGATAACTACGATACGGGAGGGCTTACCATCTGGCCCC
AGTGCTGCAATGATACCGCGAGACCCACGCTCACCGGCTCCAGATTTATCAGCAATAAACCAGCCAGCCG
GAAGGGCCGAGCGCAGAAGTGGTCCTGCAACTTTATCCGCCTCCATCCAGTCTATTAATTGTTGCCGGGA
AGCTAGAGTAAGTAGTTCGCCAGTTAATAGTTTGCGCAACGTTGTTGCCATTGCTACAGGCATCGTGGTG
TCACGCTCGTCGTTTGGTATGGCTTCATTCAGCTCCGGTTCCCAACGATCAAGGCGAGTTACATGATCCC
CCATGTTGTGCAAAAAAGCGGTTAGCTCCTTCGGTCCTCCGATCGTTGTCAGAAGTAAGTTGGCCGCAGT
GTTATCACTCATGGTTATGGCAGCACTGCATAATTCTCTTACTGTCATGCCATCCGTAAGATGCTTTTCT
GTGACTGGTGAGTACTCAACCAAGTCATTCTGAGAATAGTGTATGCGGCGACCGAGTTGCTCTTGCCCGG
CGTCAATACGGGATAATACCGCGCCACATAGCAGAACTTTAAAAGTGCTCATCATTGGAAAACGTTCTTC
GGGGCGAAAACTCTCAAGGATCTTACCGCTGTTGAGATCCAGTTCGATGTAACCCACTCGTGCACCCAAC
TGATCTTCAGCATCTTTTACTTTCACCAGCGTTTCTGGGTGAGCAAAAACAGGAAGGCAAAATGCCGCAA
AAAAGGGAATAAGGGCGACACGGAAATGTTGAATACTCATACTCTTCCTTTTTCAATATTATTGAAGCAT
TTATCAGGGTTATTGTCTCATGAGCGGATACATATTTGAATGTATTTAGAAAAATAAACAAATAGGGGTT
CCGCGCACATTTCCCCGAAAAGTGCCACCTGGGTCCTTTTCATCACGTGCTATAAAAATAATTATAATTT
AAATTTTTTAATATAAATATATAAATTAAAAATAGAAAGTAAAAAAAGAAATTAAAGAAAAAATAGTTTT
TGTTTTCCGAAGATGTAAAAGACTCTAGGGGGATCGCCAACAAATACTACCTTTTATCTTGCTCTTCCTG
CTCTCAGGTATTAATGCCGAATTGTTTCATCTTGTCTGTGTAGAAGACCACACACGAAAATCCTGTGATT
TTACATTTTACTTATCGTTAATCGAATGTATATCTATTTAATCTGCTTTTCTTGTCTAATAAATATATAT
GTAAAGTACGCTTTTTGTTGAAATTTTTTAAACCTTTGTTTATTTTTTTTTCTTCATTCCGTAACTCTTC
TACCTTCTTTATTTACTTTCTAAAATCCAAATACAAAACATAAAAATAAATAAACACAGAGTAAATTCCC
AAATTATTCCATCATTAAAAGATACGAGGCGCGTGTAAGTTACAGGCAAGCGATCCGTCTAAGAAACCAT
TATTATCATGACATTAACCTATAAAAATAGGCGTATCACGAGGCCCTTTCGTCTCGCGCGTTTCGGTGAT
GACGGTGAAAACCTCTGACACATGCAGCTCCCGGAGACGGTCACAGCTTGTCTGTAAGCGGATGCCGGGA
GCAGACAAGCCCGTCAGGGCGCGTCAGCGGGTGTTGGCGGGTGTCGGGGCTGGCTTAACTATGCGGCATC
AGAGCAGATTGTACTGAGAGTGCACCATAGATCACGACATTACTATATATATAATATAGGAAGCATTTAA
TAGAACAGCATCGTAATATATGTGTACTTTGCAGTTATGACGCCAGATGGCAGTAGTGGAAGATATTCTT
TATTGAAAAATAGCTTGTCACCTTACGTACAATCTTGATCCGGAGCTTTTCTTTTTTTGCCGATTAAGAA
TTAATTCGGTCGAAAAAAGAAAAGGAGAGGGCCAAGAGGGAGGGCATTGGTGACTATTGAGCACGTGAGT
ATACGTGATTAAGCACACAAAGGCAGCTTGGAGTATGTCTGTTATTAATTTCACAGGTAGTTCTGGTCCA
TTGGTGAAAGTTTGCGGCTTGCAGAGCACAGAGGCCGCAGAATGTGCTCTAGATTCCGATGCTGACTTGC
TGGGTATTATATGTGTGCCCAATAGAAAGAGAACAATTGACCCGGTTATTGCAAGGAAAATTTCAAGTCT
TGTAAAAGCATATAAAAATAGTTCAGGCACTCCGAAATACTTGGTTGGCGTGTTTCGTAATCAACCTAAG
GAGGATGTTTTGGCTCTGGTCAATGATTACGGCATTGATATCGTCCAACTGCATGGAGATGAGTCGTGGC
AAGAATACCAAGAGTTCCTCGGTTTGCCAGTTATTAAAAGACTCGTATTTCCAAAAGACTGCAACATACT
ACTCAGTGCAGCTTCACAGAAACCTCATTCGTTTATTCCCTTGTTTGATTCAGAAGCAGGTGGGACAGGT
GAACTTTTGGATTGGAACTCGATTTCTGACTGGGTTGGAAGGCAAGAGAGCCCCGAAAGCTTACATTTTA
TGTTAGCTGGTGGACTGACGCCAGAAAATGTTGGTGATGCGCTTAGATTAAATGGCGTTATTGGTGTTGA
TGTAAGCGGAGGTGTGGAGACAAATGGTGTAAAAGACTCTAACAAAATAGCAAATTTCGTCAAAAATGCT
AAGAAATAGGTTATTACTGAGTAGTATTTATTTAAGTATTGTTTGTGCACTTGCCGATCTATGCGGTGTG
AAATACCGCACAGATGCGTAAGGAGAAAATACCGCATCAGGAAATTGTAAGCGTTAATATTTTGTTAAAA
TTCGCGTTAAATTTTTGTTAAATCAGCTCATTTTTTAACCAATAGGCCGAAATCGGCAAAATCCCTTATA
AATCAAAAGAATAGACCGAGATAGGGT
[37 nt withheld, positions 7658-7694]
AAAGAACGTGGACTCCAACGTCAAAGG
[49 nt withheld, positions 7722-7770]
T
[91 nt withheld, positions 7772-7862]
G
[124 nt withheld, positions 7864-7987]
CCATTCGCCATTCAGGCTGCGCAACTGTTGGGAAGGGCGATCGGTGCGGGCCTCTTCGCTATTACGCCAG
CTGGCGAAAGGGGGATGTGCTGCAAGGCGATTAAGTTGGGTAACGCCAGGGTTTTCCCAGTCACGACGTT
